>Addgene plasmid #75283 | H2B-pDendra2(N) | depositor full sequence | sequence record 142379 | H2B-pDendra2(N) sequence 5105 bps
TAGTTATTAATAGTAATCAATTACGGGGTCATTAGTTCATAGCCCATATATGGAGTTCCGCGTTACATAA
CTTACGGTAAATGGCCCGCCTGGCTGACCGCCCAACGACCCCCGCCCATTGACGTCAATAATGACGTATG
TTCCCATAGTAACGCCAATAGGGACTTTCCATTGACGTCAATGGGTGGAGTATTTACGGTAAACTGCCCA
CTTGGCAGTACATCAAGTGTATCATATGCCAAGTACGCCCCCTATTGACGTCAATGACGGTAAATGGCCC
GCCTGGCATTATGCCCAGTACATGACCTTATGGGACTTTCCTACTTGGCAGTACATCTACGTATTAGTCA
TCGCTATTACCATGGTGATGCGGTTTTGGCAGTACATCAATGGGCGTGGATAGCGGTTTGACTCACGGGG
ATTTCCAAGTCTCCACCCCATTGACGTCAATGGGAGTTTGTTTTGGCACCAAAATCAACGGGACTTTCCA
AAATGTCGTAACAACTCCGCCCCATTGACGCAAATGGGCGGTAGGCGTGTACGGTGGGAGGTCTATATAA
GCAGAGCTGGTTTAGTGAACCGTCAGATCCGCTAGCGCTACCGGACTCAGATCTCGAGCTCAAGCTTCGA
ATTCTGCAGTCGACGGTACCGTCACCATG
[375 nt withheld, positions 660-1034]
GATCCACCGGTCGCCACCATGAACACCCCGGGAATTAACCTGATCAAGGAGGACATGCGCGTGAAGGTGC
ACATGGAGGGCAACGTGAACGGCCACGCCTTCGTGATCGAGGGCGAGGGCAAGGGCAAGCCCTACGAGGG
CACCCAGACCGCCAACCTGACCGTGAAGGAGGGCGCCCCCCTGCCCTTCAGCTACGACATCCTGACCACC
GCCGTGCACTACGGCAACCGGGTGTTCACCAAGTACCCCGAGGACATCCCCGACTACTTCAAGCAGAGCT
TCCCCGAGGGCTACAGCTGGGAGCGCACCATGACCTTCGAGGACAAGGGCATCTGCACCATCCGCAGCGA
CATCAGCCTGGAGGGCGACTGCTTCTTCCAGAACGTGCGCTTCAAGGGCACCAACTTCCCCCCCAACGGC
CCCGTGATGCAGAAGAAGACCCTGAAGTGGGAGCCCAGCACCGAGAAGCTGCACGTGCGCGACGGCCTGC
TGGTGGGCAACATCAACATGGCCCTGCTGCTGGAGGGCGGCGGCCACTACCTGTGCGACTTCAAGACCAC
CTACAAGGCCAAGAAGGTGGTGCAGCTGCCCGACGCCCACTTCGTGGACCACCGCATCGAGATCCTGGGC
AACGACAGCGACTACAACAAGGTGAAGCTGTACGAGCACGCCGTGGCCCGCTACAGCCCCCTGCCCAGCC
AGGTGTGGTCCGGCGACAGCGGCGTGTACAAGTAAAGCGGCCGCGACTCTAGATCATAATCAGCCATACC
ACATTTGTAGAGGTTTTACTTGCTTTAAAAAACCTCCCACACCTCCCCCTGAACCTGAAACATAAAATGA
ATGCAATTGTTGTTGTTAACTTGTTTATTGCAGCTTATAATGGTTACAAATAAAGCAATAGCATCACAAA
TTTCACAAATAAAGCATTTTTTTCACTGCATTCTAGTTGTGGTTTGTCCAAACTCATCAATGTATCTTAA
GGCGTAAATTGTAAGCGTTAATATTTTGTTAAAATTCGCGTTAAATTTTTGTTAAATCAGCTCATTTTTT
AACCAATAGGCCGAAATCGGCAAAATCCCTTATAAATCAAAAGAATAGACCGAGATAGGGT
[37 nt withheld, positions 2146-2182]
AAAGAACGTGGACTCCAACGTCAAAGG
[49 nt withheld, positions 2210-2258]
T
[91 nt withheld, positions 2260-2350]
G
[124 nt withheld, positions 2352-2475]
CAGGTGGCACTTTTCGGGGAAATGTGCGCGGAACCCCTATTTGTTTATTTTTCTAAATACATTCAAATAT
GTATCCGCTCATGAGACAATAACCCTGATAAATGCTTCAATAATATTGAAAAAGGAAGAGTCCTGAGGCG
GAAAGAACCAGCTGTGGAATGTGTGTCAGTTAGGGTGTGGAAAGTCCCCAGGCTCCCCAGCAGGCAGAAG
TATGCAAAGCATGCATCTCAATTAGTCAGCAACCAGGTGTGGAAAGTCCCCAGGCTCCCCAGCAGGCAGA
AGTATGCAAAGCATGCATCTCAATTAGTCAGCAACCATAGTCCCGCCCCTAACTCCGCCCATCCCGCCCC
TAACTCCGCCCAGTTCCGCCCATTCTCCGCCCCATGGCTGACTAATTTTTTTTATTTATGCAGAGGCCGA
GGCCGCCTCGGCCTCTGAGCTATTCCAGAAGTAGTGAGGAGGCTTTTTTGGAGGCCTAGGCTTTTGCAAA
GATCGATCAAGAGACAGGATGAGGATCGTTTCGCATGATTGAACAAGATGGATTGCACGCAGGTTCTCCG
GCCGCTTGGGTGGAGAGGCTATTCGGCTATGACTGGGCACAACAGACAATCGGCTGCTCTGATGCCGCCG
TGTTCCGGCTGTCAGCGCAGGGGCGCCCGGTTCTTTTTGTCAAGACCGACCTGTCCGGTGCCCTGAATGA
ACTGCAAGACGAGGCAGCGCGGCTATCGTGGCTGGCCACGACGGGCGTTCCTTGCGCAGCTGTGCTCGAC
GTTGTCACTGAAGCGGGAAGGGACTGGCTGCTATTGGGCGAAGTGCCGGGGCAGGATCTCCTGTCATCTC
ACCTTGCTCCTGCCGAGAAAGTATCCATCATGGCTGATGCAATGCGGCGGCTGCATACGCTTGATCCGGC
TACCTGCCCATTCGACCACCAAGCGAAACATCGCATCGAGCGAGCACGTACTCGGATGGAAGCCGGTCTT
GTCGATCAGGATGATCTGGACGAAGAGCATCAGGGGCTCGCGCCAGCCGAACTGTTCGCCAGGCTCAAGG
CGAGCATGCCCGACGGCGAGGATCTCGTCGTGACCCATGGCGATGCCTGCTTGCCGAATATCATGGTGGA
AAATGGCCGCTTTTCTGGATTCATCGACTGTGGCCGGCTGGGTGTGGCGGACCGCTATCAGGACATAGCG
TTGGCTACCCGTGATATTGCTGAAGAGCTTGGCGGCGAATGGGCTGACCGCTTCCTCGTGCTTTACGGTA
TCGCCGCTCCCGATTCGCAGCGCATCGCCTTCTATCGCCTTCTTGACGAGTTCTTCTGAGCGGGACTCTG
GGGTTCGAAATGACCGACCAAGCGACGCCCAACCTGCCATCACGAGATTTCGATTCCACCGCCGCCTTCT
ATGAAAGGTTGGGCTTCGGAATCGTTTTCCGGGACGCCGGCTGGATGATCCTCCAGCGCGGGGATCTCAT
GCTGGAGTTCTTCGCCCACCCTAGGGGGAGGCTAACTGAAACACGGAAGGAGACAATACCGGAAGGAACC
CGCGCTATGACGGCAATAAAAAGACAGAATAAAACGCACGGTGTTGGGTCGTTTGTTCATAAACGCGGGG
TTCGGTCCCAGGGCTGGCACTCTGTCGATACCCCACCGAGACCCCATTGGGGCCAATACGCCCGCGTTTC
TTCCTTTTCCCCACCCCACCCCCCAAGTTCGGGTGAAGGCCCAGGGCTCGCAGCCAACGTCGGGGCGGCA
GGCCCTGCCATAGCCTCAGGTTACTCATATATACTTTAGATTGATTTAAAACTTCATTTTTAATTTAAAA
GGATCTAGGTGAAGATCCTTTTTGATAATCTCATGACCAAAATCCCTTAACGTGAGTTTTCGTTCCACTG
AGCGTCAGACCCCGTAGAAAAGATCAAAGGATCTTCTTGAGATCCTTTTTTTCTGCGCGTAATCTGCTGC
TTGCAAACAAAAAAACCACCGCTACCAGCGGTGGTTTGTTTGCCGGATCAAGAGCTACCAACTCTTTTTC
CGAAGGTAACTGGCTTCAGCAGAGCGCAGATACCAAATACTGTCCTTCTAGTGTAGCCGTAGTTAGGCCA
CCACTTCAAGAACTCTGTAGCACCGCCTACATACCTCGCTCTGCTAATCCTGTTACCAGTGGCTGCTGCC
AGTGGCGATAAGTCGTGTCTTACCGGGTTGGACTCAAGACGATAGTTACCGGATAAGGCGCAGCGGTCGG
GCTGAACGGGGGGTTCGTGCACACAGCCCAGCTTGGAGCGAACGACCTACACCGAACTGAGATACCTACA
GCGTGAGCTATGAGAAAGCGCCACGCTTCCCGAAGGGAGAAAGGCGGACAGGTATCCGGTAAGCGGCAGG
GTCGGAACAGGAGAGCGCACGAGGGAGCTTCCAGGGGGAAACGCCTGGTATCTTTATAGTCCTGTCGGGT
TTCGCCACCTCTGACTTGAGCGTCGATTTTTGTGATGCTCGTCAGGGGGGCGGAGCCTATGGAAAAACGC
CAGCAACGCGGCCTTTTTACGGTTCCTGGCCTTTTGCTGGCCTTTTGCTCACATGTTCTTTCCTGCGTTA
TCCCCTGATTCTGTGGATAACCGTATTACCGCCATGCATG
Features (pLannotate 1.2.2; 15 found; start..end, strand, type, name):
     61..364     +  enhancer       CMV enhancer: human cytomegalovirus immediate early enhancer
    365..568     +  promoter       CMV promoter: human cytomegalovirus (CMV) immediate early promoter
    591..651     +  misc_feature   MCS (fragment): multiple cloning site
    657..1034    +  CDS            H2BC12 (sequence partly withheld): H2B1K_HUMAN - Also known as H2BFT Experimental evidence at protein level: Swiss-Prot protein existence level 1. Has broad antibacterial activity. May contribute to the formation of the functional antimicrobial barrier of the colonic epithelium, and to the bactericidal activity of amniotic fluid. From Homo sapiens (Human).
   1053..1742    +  CDS            Dendra2: Dendra2 is a photoconvertible green fluorescent protein published in 2006, derived from Dendronephthya sp.. It has high acid sensitivity.
   1786..1869    +  CDS            large T antigen (fragment): large T antigen from SV40 (simian virus 40)
   1892..2013    +  polyA_signal   SV40 poly(A) signal: SV40 polyadenylation signal
   2047..2475    -  rep_origin     f1 ori (sequence partly withheld): f1 bacteriophage origin of replication; arrow indicates direction of (+) strand synthesis
   2502..2606    +  promoter       AmpR promoter: bla
   2608..2965    +  promoter       SV40 promoter: SV40 enhancer and early promoter
   3000..3794    +  CDS            NeoR/KanR: aminoglycoside phosphotransferase from Tn5; aph(3')-II (or nptII); confers resistance to neomycin, kanamycin, and G418 (Geneticin®)
   3815..3967    +  CDS            ble (fragment): BLE_KLEPN - Experimental evidence at protein level: Swiss-Prot protein existence level 1. Binding protein with a strong affinity to the bleomycin family of antibiotics. Binds to CL990; an antimitotic-antibiotic compound. From Klebsiella pneumoniae.
   4026..4073    +  polyA_signal   HSV TK poly(A) signal: herpes simplex virus thymidine kinase polyadenylation signal (Cole and Stacy, 1985)
   4164..4180    -  polyA_signal   bGH poly(A) signal (fragment): bovine growth hormone polyadenylation signal
   4402..4990    +  rep_origin     ori: high-copy-number ColE1/pMB1/pBR322/pUC origin of replication
