[The description below was written by a language model from this plasmid's Addgene catalogue record and pLannotate feature annotations shown in this document.]
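Description:
H2B-pDendra2(N) is a 5,105 bp mammalian expression plasmid built on the Evrogen pDendra2-N backbone, designed to express human histone H2B type 1-K (H2BC12, also known as HIST1H2BK) fused at its C terminus to the photoconvertible fluorescent protein Dendra2. The 378 bp histone coding sequence was inserted between the HindIII and BamHI sites of the multiple cloning site, both of which are retained. This places it directly upstream of the Dendra2 open reading frame, with only a short linker region between the two. Transcription is driven by the human cytomegalovirus immediate early enhancer and promoter and terminated by an SV40 polyadenylation signal.

The plasmid replicates at high copy number in E. coli through a ColE1/pUC-type origin, and it also carries an f1 phage origin, which permits single-stranded DNA production. A single Tn5 aminoglycoside phosphotransferase gene (NeoR/KanR) serves both hosts. A bacterial bla-type promoter drives it to give kanamycin resistance in bacteria, while the adjacent SV40 enhancer/early promoter, paired with an HSV TK polyadenylation signal, drives it in mammalian cells to allow G418 selection of stable transfectants. The short large T antigen, ble and bGH poly(A) fragments in the annotation appear to be backbone remnants or partial matches rather than functional elements.

Because H2B is a core nucleosome component, the fusion labels chromatin in living or fixed cells. Dendra2 converts from green to red emission upon illumination, so subsets of molecules can be switched and localised individually. This fits the associated publication, which concerns 3D single-molecule super-resolution imaging of chromatin organisation in single cells.
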