Addgene plasmid #75283: H2B-pDendra2(N)
Purpose: Expresses H2B-Dendra2 in mammalian cells
Depositing lab: Xavier Darzacq. Depositing organization: INSERM, DR Paris XII. Publication: Single cell correlation fractal dimension of chromatin: a framework to interpret 3D single molecule super-resolution. Recamier V, Izeddin I, Bosanac L, Dahan M, Proux F, Darzacq X. Nucleus. 2014 Jan-Feb;5(1):75-84. doi: 10.4161/nucl.28227. Epub 2014 Feb 19. PubMed 24637833.
Backbone
  Vector backbone: pDendra2-N
  Backbone manufacturer: Evrogen
  Backbone size w/o insert (bp): 4705
  Total vector size (bp): 5105
  Vector type: Mammalian Expression
  Selectable markers: Neomycin (select with G418)
Growth in bacteria
  Bacterial resistance: Kanamycin, 50 μg/mL
  Growth temperature: 37°C
  Growth strain: DH5alpha
  Copy number: High Copy
Gene/Insert
  Gene/Insert name: H2bk (alt name: HIST1H2BK)
  Species: H. sapiens (human)
  Insert size (bp): 378
  GenBank ID: NM_080593.2
  Entrez Gene: H2BC12 (a.k.a. H2B/S, H2BFAiii, H2BFT, H2BK, HIST1H2BK)
  Promoter: CMV
  Tag / fusion protein: Dendra2 (C terminal on insert)
  Cloning method: Restriction Enzyme; 5′ cloning site HindIII (not destroyed); 3′ cloning site BamHI (not destroyed)
  Sequencing primers: 5′ CMV Forward CGCAAATGGGCGGTAGGCGTG
Resource information
  A portion of this plasmid was derived from a plasmid made by: Xavier Darzacq
Terms and licenses: Academic/Nonprofit Terms; Industry Terms: Not Available to Industry
How to cite: H2B-pDendra2(N) was a gift from Xavier Darzacq (Addgene plasmid # 75283 ; http://n2t.net/addgene:75283 ; RRID:Addgene_75283)
