>Addgene plasmid #75283 | H2B-pDendra2(N) | addgene partial sequence | sequence record 147916 | CMV-F 5'-CGCAAATGGGCGGTAGGCGTG-3'
ACCGTCAGATCCGCTAGCGCTACCGGACTCAGATCTCGAGCTCAAGCTTCGAATTCTGCAGTCGACGGTA
CCGTCACCATG
[375 nt withheld, positions 82-456]
GATCCACCGGTCGCCACCATGAACACCCCGGGAATTAACCTGATCAAGGAGGACATGCGCGTGAAGGTGC
ACATGGAGGGCAACGTGAACGGCCACGCCTTCGTGATCGAGGGCGAGGGCAAGGGCAAGCCCTACGAGGG
CACCCAGACCGCCAACCTGACCGTGAAGGAGGGCGCCCCCCTGCCCTTCAGCTACGACATCCTGACCACC
GCCGTGCACTACGGCAACCGGGTGTTCACCAAGTACCCCGAGGACATCCCCGACTACTTCAAGCAGAGCT
TCCCCGAGGGCTACAGCTGG
