>Addgene plasmid #75283 | H2B-pDendra2(N) | addgene partial sequence | sequence record 148130 | SV40pA-R 5'-GAAATTTGTGATGCTATTGC-3'
TTAACAACAACAATTGCATTCATTTTATGTTTCAGGTTCAGGGGGAGGTGTGGGAGGTTTTTTAAAGCAA
GTAAAACCTCTACAAATGTGGTATGGCTGATTATGATCTAGAGTCGCGGCCGCTTTACTTGTACACGCCG
CTGTCGCCGGACCACACCTGGCTGGGCAGGGGGCTGTAGCGGGCCACGGCGTGCTCGTACAGCTTCACCT
TGTTGTAGTCGCTGTCGTTGCCCAGGATCTCGATGCGGTGGTCCACGAAGTGGGCGTCGGGCAGCTGCAC
CACCTTCTTGGCCTTGTAGGTGGTCTTGAAGTCGCACAGGTAGTGGCCGCCGCCCTCCAGCAGCAGGGCC
ATGTTGATGTTGCCCACCAGCAGGCCGTCGCGCACGTGCAGCTTCTCGGTGCTGGGCTCCCACTTCAGGG
TCTTCTTCTGCATCACGGGGCCGTTGGGGGGGAAGTTGGTGCCCTTGAAGCGCACGTTCTGGAAGAAGCA
GTCGCCCTCCAGGCTGATGTCGCTGCGGATGGTGCAGATGCCCTTGTCCTCGAAGGTCATGGTGCGCTCC
CAGCTGTAGCCCTCGGGGAAGCTCTGCTTGAAGTAGTCGGGGATGTCCTCGGGGTACTTGGTGAACACCC
GGTTGCCGTAGTGCACGGCGGTGGTCAGGATGTCGTAGCTGAAGGGCAGGGGGGCGCCCTCCTTCACGGT
CAGGTTGGCGGTCTGGGTGCCCTCGTAGGGCTTGCCCTTGCCCTCGCCCTCGATCACGAAGGCGTGGCCG
TTCACGTTGCCCTCCATGTGCACCTTCACGCGCATGTCCTCCTTGATCAGGTTAATTCCCGGGGTGTTCA
TGGTGGCGACCGGTGGATCCTTA
